Addgene plasmid #183213: pAC11006-pCR8-sgRNA-15xPBSc
Purpose: Expression cloning vector for sgRNA-15xPBSc
Depositing lab: Albert Cheng. Depositing organization: Jackson Laboratory. Publication: CRISPR-mediated multiplexed live cell imaging of nonrepetitive genomic loci with one guide RNA per locus. Clow PA, Du M, Jillette N, Taghbalout A, Zhu JJ, Cheng AW. Nat Commun. 2022 Apr 6;13(1):1871. doi: 10.1038/s41467-022-29343-z. PubMed 35387989.
Backbone
  Vector backbone: pCR8GWTOPO
  Backbone manufacturer: Invitrogen
  Vector type: Mammalian Expression, CRISPR
Growth in bacteria
  Bacterial resistance: Chloramphenicol and Spectinomycin, 25 & 50 μg/mL
  Growth temperature: 30°C
  Growth strain: ccdB Survival
  Copy number: Unknown
Gene/Insert
  Gene/Insert name: sgRNA-15xPBSc
  Species: Synthetic
Terms and licenses: Academic/Nonprofit Terms; Industry Terms: Not Available to Industry
Depositor comments: Please visit https://www.biorxiv.org/content/10.1101/2020.03.03.974923v2.full for bioRxiv preprint.
How to cite: pAC11006-pCR8-sgRNA-15xPBSc was a gift from Albert Cheng (Addgene plasmid # 183213)
