[The description below was written by a language model from this plasmid's Addgene catalogue record and pLannotate feature annotations shown in this document.]
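Description:
pAC11006-pCR8-sgRNA-15xPBSc is a Gateway entry-type cloning vector built on the Invitrogen pCR8/GW/TOPO backbone and catalogued as a mammalian expression/CRISPR plasmid. It serves as the recipient into which guide spacer sequences are cloned to produce an sgRNA carrying a 15xPBSc extension. It replicates in E. coli from a high-copy ColE1/pUC-type origin and carries the backbone's aadA gene for spectinomycin/streptomycin resistance. rrnB T1 and T2 terminators lie upstream of the cassette, and a T7 promoter lies just outside attL2.

The payload lies between attL1 and attL2, so the finished expression unit can be moved into attR-containing destination vectors by an LR reaction. Within these sites, a human U6 RNA polymerase III promoter is followed by an inverted stuffer containing the ccdB toxin gene, a ccdA fragment and a chloramphenicol acetyltransferase gene with its promoter, and then by the S. pyogenes Cas9 sgRNA scaffold (annotated as a tracrRNA fragment). This stuffer explains the dual chloramphenicol/spectinomycin selection and the need for a ccdB-tolerant strain. Replacing it with a spacer presumably removes the toxin and provides counter-selection against uncut parental plasmid, although the record does not name the cloning sites used.

The 15xPBSc array is not annotated in the feature table. By position it would occupy the unannotated stretch between the scaffold and attL2, though that gap looks short for fifteen repeats. The name suggests fifteen copies of a Pumilio/PUF-binding site, but the record does not define it. The associated publication concerns multiplexed live-cell imaging of nonrepetitive genomic loci with one guide RNA per locus, consistent with a tagged sgRNA that recruits many labelled effector proteins to a Cas9-bound site.
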