Features (pLannotate 1.2.2; 18 found; start..end, strand, type, name):
    121..213     +  CDS            lacI (fragment): lac repressor; lacI; The lac repressor binds to the lac operator to inhibit transcription in E. coli. This inhibition can be relieved by adding lactose or isopropyl-β-D-thiogalactopyranoside (IPTG).
    268..295     -  terminator     rrnB T2 terminator: transcription terminator T2 from the E. coli rrnB gene
    387..473     -  terminator     rrnB T1 terminator: Escherichia coli rrnB; transcription terminator T1 from the E. coli rrnB gene
    517..553     -  CDS            lacZα (fragment): LacZα fragment of β-galactosidase; lacZ fragment
    569..668     +  protein_bind   attL1: mutant version of attL; recombination site for the Gateway® LR reaction LR Clonase™
    683..923     +  promoter       U6 promoter: RNA polymerase III promoter for human U6 snRNA
    983..1285    -  CDS            ccdB: CCDB_ECOLI - Also known as G, letB, letD. Experimental evidence at protein level: Swiss-Prot protein existence level 1. Toxic component of a type II toxin-antitoxin (TA) system, functioning in plasmid maintainence. Responsible for the post- segregational killing (PSK) of plasmid-free cells, also referred to as a plasmid addiction system. Half-life of over 2 hours. Cell killing by CcdB is accompanied by filamentation, defects in chromosome and plasmid segregation, defects in cell division, formation of anucleate cells, decreased DNA synthesis and plasmid loss. Interferes with the activity of DN
   1290..1448    -  CDS            ccdA (fragment): CCDA_ECO57 - Also known as H, letA. Experimental evidence at protein level: Swiss-Prot protein existence level 1. Antitoxin component of a type II toxin-antitoxin (TA) system which inhibits the post-segregational killing (PSK) of plasmid-free cells, also referred to as a plasmid addiction system. Binds to and blocks the activity of CcdB; will also remove bound CcdB protein from the CcdB-GyrA complex by forming a CcdA-CcdB complex, a process termed rejuvenation. Functions as a transcriptional corepressor for the ccdAB operon, repression also requires CcdB (By similarity). From Escherichia coli
   1627..2286    -  CDS            CmR: chloramphenicol acetyltransferase; cat; confers resistance to chloramphenicol
   2287..2316    -  promoter       cat promoter (fragment): promoter of the E. coli cat gene encoding chloramphenicol acetyltransferase
   2340..2370    -  promoter       lac UV5 promoter: E. coli lac promoter with an "up" mutation
   2421..2488    +  misc_RNA       tracrRNA (fragment): trans-activating CRISPR RNA for the Streptococcus pyogenes CRISPR/Cas9 system
   2710..2809    -  protein_bind   attL2: mutant version of attL; recombination site for the Gateway® LR reaction LR Clonase™
   2827..2845    -  promoter       T7 promoter: promoter for bacteriophage T7 RNA polymerase
   3035..3058    +  promoter       Pc promoter (fragment): intI1 (promoter lies within the coding sequence); class 1 integron promoter
   3234..3290    +  CDS            GmR (fragment): gentamycin acetyltransferase; aacC1; confers resistance to gentamycin
   3297..4088    +  CDS            SmR: aminoglycoside adenylyltransferase (Murphy, 1985); aadA; confers resistance to spectinomycin and streptomycin
   4181..4769    +  rep_origin     ori: high-copy-number ColE1/pMB1/pBR322/pUC origin of replication
>Addgene plasmid #183213 | pAC11006-pCR8-sgRNA-15xPBSc | addgene full sequence | sequence record 360239 | Addgene NGS Result
CTTTCCTGCGTTATCCCCTGATTCTGTGGATAACCGTATTACCGCCTTTGAGTGAGCTGATACCGCTCGC
CGCAGCCGAACGACCGAGCGCAGCGAGTCAGTGAGCGAGGAAGCGGAAGAGCGCCCAATACGCAAACCGC
CTCTCCCCGCGCGTTGGCCGATTCATTAATGCAGCTGGCACGACAGGTTTCCCGACTGGAAAGCGGGCAG
TGAGCGCAACGCAATTAATACGCGTACCGCTAGCCAGGAAGAGTTTGTAGAAACGCAAAAAGGCCATCCG
TCAGGATGGCCTTCTGCTTAGTTTGATGCCTGGCAGTTTATGGCGGGCGTCCTGCCCGCCACCCTCCGGG
CCGTTGCTTCACAACGATCAAATCCGCTCCCGGCGGATTTGTCCTACTCAGGAGAGCGTTCACCGACAAA
CAACAGATAAAACGAAAGGCCCAGTATTCCGACTGAGCCTTTCGTTTTATTTGATGCCTGGCAGTTCCCT
ACTCTCGCGTTAACGCTAGCATGGATGTTTTCCCAGTCACGACGTTGTAAAACGACGGCCAGTCTTAAGC
TCGGGCCCCAAATAATGATTTTATTTTGACTGATAGTGACCTGTTCGTTGCAACAAATTGATGAGCAATG
CTTTTTTATAATGCCAACTTTGTACAAAAAAGCAGGCTCCGAATTCACCGGTGAGGGCCTATTTCCCATG
ATTCCTTCATATTTGCATATACGATACAAGGCTGTTAGAGAGATAATTGGAATTAATTTGACTGTAAACA
CAAAGATATTAGTACAAAATACGTGACGTAGAAAGTAATAATTTCTTGGGTAGTTTGCAGTTTTAAAATT
ATGTTTTAAAATGGACTATCATATGCTTACCGTAACTTGAAAGTATTTCGATTTCTTGGCTTTATATATC
TTGTGGAAAGGACGAAACACCGGGTCTTCGTCGACCTGCAGACTGGCTGTGTATAAGGGAGCCTGACATT
TATATTCCCCAGAACATCAGGTTAATGGCGTTTTTGATGTCATTTTCGCGGTGGCTGAGATCAGCCACTT
CTTCCCCGATAACGGACACCGGCACACTGGCCATATCGGTGGTCATCATGCGCCAGCTTTCATCCCCGAT
ATGCACCACCGGGTAAAGTTCACGGGAGACTTTATCTGACAGCAGACGTGCACTGGCCAGGGGGATCACC
ATCCGTCGCCCGGGCGTGTCAATAATATCACTCTGTACATCCACAAACAGACGATAACGGCTCTCTCTTT
TATAGGTGTAAACCTTAAACTGCATTTCACCAGCCCCTGTTCTCGTCAGCAAAAGAGCCGTTCATTTCAA
TAAACCGGGCGACCTCAGCCATCCCTTCCTGATTTTCCGCTTTCCAGCGTTCGGCACGCAGACGACGGGC
TTCATTCTGCATGGTTGTGCTTACCAGACCGGAGATATTGACATCATATATGCCTTGAGCAACTGATAGC
TGTCGCTGTCAACTGTCACTGTAATACGCTGCTTCATAGCATACCTCTTTTTTACATACTTCGGGTATAC
ATATCAGTATATATTCTTATACCGCAAAAATCAGCGCGCAAATACGCATACTGTTATCTGGCTTTTAGTA
AGCCGGATCCAGATCTTTACGCCCCGCCCTGCCACTCATCGCAGTACTGTTGTAATTCATTAAGCATTCT
GCCGACATGGAAGCCATCACAAACGGCATGATGAACCTGAATCGCCAGCGGCATCAGCACCTTGTCGCCT
TGCGTATAATATTTGCCCATGGTGAAAACGGGGGCGAAGAAGTTGTTCATATTGGCCACGTTTAAATCAA
AACTGGTGAAACTCACCCAGGGATTGGCTGAGACGAAAAACATATTCTCAATAAACCCTTTAGGGAAATA
GGCCAGGTTTTCACCGTAACACGCCACATCTTGCGAATATATGTGTAGAAACTGCCGGAAATCGTCGTGG
TATTCACTCCAGAGCGATGAAAACGTTTCAGTTTGCTCATGGAAAACGGTGTAACAAGGGTGAACACTAT
CCCATATCACCAGCTCACCGTCTTTCATTGCCATACGGAATTCCGGATGAGCATTCATCAGGCGGGCAAG
AATGTGAATAAAGGCCGGATAAAACTTGTGCTTATTTTTCTTTACGGTCTTTAAAAAGGCCGTAATATCC
AGCTGAACGGTCTGGTTATAGGTACATTGAGCAACTGACTGAAATGCCTCAAAATGTTCTTTACGATGCC
ATTGGGATATATCAACGGTGGTATATCCAGTGATTTTTTTCTCCATTTTAGCTTCCTTAGCTCCTGAAAA
TCTCGACGGATCCTAACTCAAAATCCACACATTATACGAGCCGGAAGCATAAAGTGTAAAGCCTGGGGTG
CCTAATGCGGCCGCGAAGACCTGTTTAAGAGCTATGCTGGAAACAGCATAGCAAGTTTAAATAAGGCTAG
TCCGTTATCAACTTGAAAAAGTGGCACCGAGTCGGTGCCAATTGGGTCTCCAGATTTGATGTAGCCTTGA
TGTAGCCTTGATGTAGCCTTGATGTAGCCTTGATGTAAGATTTGATGTAGCCTTGATGTAGCCTTGATGT
AGCCTTGATGTAGCCTTGATGTAAGATTTGATGTAGCCTTGATGTAGCCTTGATGTAGCCTTGATGTAGC
CTTGATGTAAGATCTTTTTTTGTTTTGGCGCGCCTTAATTAAGAATTCGACCCAGCTTTCTTGTACAAAG
TTGGCATTATAAAAAATAATTGCTCATCAATTTGTTGCAACGAACAGGTCACTATCAGTCAAAATAAAAT
CATTATTTGCCATCCAGCTGATATCCCCTATAGTGAGTCGTATTACATGGTCATAGCTGTTTCCTGGCAG
CTCTGGCCCGTGTCTCAAAATCTCTGATGTTACATTGCACAAGATAAAAATATATCATCATGCCTCCTCT
AGACCAGCCAGGACAGAAATGCCTCGACTTCGCTGCTACCCAAGGTTGCCGGGTGACGCACACCGTGGAA
ACGGATGAAGGCACGAACCCAGTGGACATAAGCCTGTTCGGTTCGTAAGCTGTAATGCAAGTAGCGTATG
CGCTCACGCAACTGGTCCAGAACCTTGACCGAACGCAGCGGTGGTAACGGCGCAGTGGCGGTTTTCATGG
CTTGTTATGACTGTTTTTTTGGGGTACAGTCTATGCCTCGGGCATCCAAGCAGCAAGCGCGTTACGCCGT
GGGTCGATGTTTGATGTTATGGAGCAGCAACGATGTTACGCAGCAGGGCAGTCGCCCTAAAACAAAGTTA
AACATTATGAGGGAAGCGGTGATCGCCGAAGTATCGACTCAACTATCAGAGGTAGTTGGCGTCATCGAGC
GCCATCTCGAACCGACGTTGCTGGCCGTACATTTGTACGGCTCCGCAGTGGATGGCGGCCTGAAGCCACA
CAGTGATATTGATTTGCTGGTTACGGTGACCGTAAGGCTTGATGAAACAACGCGGCGAGCTTTGATCAAC
GACCTTTTGGAAACTTCGGCTTCCCCTGGAGAGAGCGAGATTCTCCGCGCTGTAGAAGTCACCATTGTTG
TGCACGACGACATCATTCCGTGGCGTTATCCAGCTAAGCGCGAACTGCAATTTGGAGAATGGCAGCGCAA
TGACATTCTTGCAGGTATCTTCGAGCCAGCCACGATCGACATTGATCTGGCTATCTTGCTGACAAAAGCA
AGAGAACATAGCGTTGCCTTGGTAGGTCCAGCGGCGGAGGAACTCTTTGATCCGGTTCCTGAACAGGATC
TATTTGAGGCGCTAAATGAAACCTTAACGCTATGGAACTCGCCGCCCGACTGGGCTGGCGATGAGCGAAA
TGTAGTGCTTACGTTGTCCCGCATTTGGTACAGCGCAGTAACCGGCAAAATCGCGCCGAAGGATGTCGCT
GCCGACTGGGCAATGGAGCGCCTGCCGGCCCAGTATCAGCCCGTCATACTTGAAGCTAGACAGGCTTATC
TTGGACAAGAAGAAGATCGCTTGGCCTCGCGCGCAGATCAGTTGGAAGAATTTGTCCACTACGTGAAAGG
CGAGATCACCAAGGTAGTCGGCAAATAACCCTCGAGCCACCCATGACCAAAATCCCTTAACGTGAGTTAC
GCGTCGTTCCACTGAGCGTCAGACCCCGTAGAAAAGATCAAAGGATCTTCTTGAGATCCTTTTTTTCTGC
GCGTAATCTGCTGCTTGCAAACAAAAAAACCACCGCTACCAGCGGTGGTTTGTTTGCCGGATCAAGAGCT
ACCAACTCTTTTTCCGAAGGTAACTGGCTTCAGCAGAGCGCAGATACCAAATACTGTTCTTCTAGTGTAG
CCGTAGTTAGGCCACCACTTCAAGAACTCTGTAGCACCGCCTACATACCTCGCTCTGCTAATCCTGTTAC
CAGTGGCTGCTGCCAGTGGCGATAAGTCGTGTCTTACCGGGTTGGACTCAAGACGATAGTTACCGGATAA
GGCGCAGCGGTCGGGCTGAACGGGGGGTTCGTGCACACAGCCCAGCTTGGAGCGAACGACCTACACCGAA
CTGAGATACCTACAGCGTGAGCTATGAGAAAGCGCCACGCTTCCCGAAGGGAGAAAGGCGGACAGGTATC
CGGTAAGCGGCAGGGTCGGAACAGGAGAGCGCACGAGGGAGCTTCCAGGGGGAAACGCCTGGTATCTTTA
TAGTCCTGTCGGGTTTCGCCACCTCTGACTTGAGCGTCGATTTTTGTGATGCTCGTCAGGGGGGCGGAGC
CTATGGAAAAACGCCAGCAACGCGGCCTTTTTACGGTTCCTGGCCTTTTGCTGGCCTTTTGCTCACATGT
T
